>Addgene plasmid #57871 | mKO2-EB3-7 | addgene full sequence | sequence record 209000 | Addgene NGS Result
CATGTTCTTTCCTGCGTTATCCCCTGATTCTGTGGATAACCGTATTACCGCCATGCATTAGTTATTAATA
GTAATCAATTACGGGGTCATTAGTTCATAGCCCATATATGGAGTTCCGCGTTACATAACTTACGGTAAAT
GGCCCGCCTGGCTGACCGCCCAACGACCCCCGCCCATTGACGTCAATAATGACGTATGTTCCCATAGTAA
CGCCAATAGGGACTTTCCATTGACGTCAATGGGTGGAGTATTTACGGTAAACTGCCCACTTGGCAGTACA
TCAAGTGTATCATATGCCAAGTACGCCCCCTATTGACGTCAATGACGGTAAATGGCCCGCCTGGCATTAT
GCCCAGTACATGACCTTATGGGACTTTCCTACTTGGCAGTACATCTACGTATTAGTCATCGCTATTACCA
TGGTGATGCGGTTTTGGCAGTACATCAATGGGCGTGGATAGCGGTTTGACTCACGGGGATTTCCAAGTCT
CCACCCCATTGACGTCAATGGGAGTTTGTTTTGGCACCAAAATCAACGGGACTTTCCAAAATGTCGTAAC
AACTCCGCCCCATTGACGCAAATGGGCGGTAGGCGTGTACGGTGGGAGGTCTATATAAGCAGAGCTGGTT
TAGTGAACCGTCAGATCCGCTAGCGCTACCGGACTCAGATCTCGAGCTCAAGCTTCGAATTCTGCAGTCG
ACTGCCACCATGGCCGTCAATGTGTACTCCACATCTGTGACCAGTGAAAATCTGAGTCGCCATGATATGC
TTGCATGGGTCAACGACTCCCTGCACCTCAACTATACCAAGATAGAACAGCTTTGTTCAGGGGCAGCCTA
CTGCCAGTTCATGGACATGCTCTTCCCCGGCTGTGTGCACTTGAGGAAAGTGAAGTTCCAGGCCAAACTA
GAGCATGAATACATCCACAACTTCAAGGTGCTGCAAGCAGCTTTCAAGAAGATGGGTGTTGACAAAATCA
TTCCTGTAGAGAAATTAGTGAAAGGAAAATTCCAAGATAATTTTGAGTTTATTCAGTGGTTTAAGAAATT
CTTTGACGCAAACTATGATGGAAAGGATTACAACCCTCTGCTGGCGCGGCAGGGCCAGGACGTAGCGCCA
CCTCCTAACCCAGGTGATCAGATCTTCAACAAATCCAAGAAACTCATTGGCACAGCAGTTCCACAGAGGA
CGTCCCCCACAGGCCCAAAAAACATGCAGACCTCTGGCCGGCTGAGCAATGTGGCCCCCCCCTGCATTCT
CCGGAAGAATCCTCCATCAGCCCGAAATGGCGGCCATGAGACTGATGCCCAAATTCTTGAACTCAACCAA
CAGCTGGTGGACTTGAAGCTGACAGTGGATGGGCTGGAGAAGGAACGTGACTTCTACTTCAGCAAACTTC
GTGACATCGAGCTCATCTGCCAGGAGCATGAAAGTGAAAACAGCCCTGTTATCTCAGGCATCATTGGCAT
CCTCTATGCCACAGAGGAAGGATTCGCACCCCCTGAGGACGATGAGATTGAAGAGCATCAACAAGAAGAC
CAGGACGAGTACCTGGATCCACCGGTCGCCACCATGGTGAGTGTGATTAAACCAGAGATGAAGATGAGGT
ACTACATGGACGGCTCCGTCAATGGGCATGAGTTCACAATTGAAGGTGAAGGCACAGGCAGACCTTACGA
GGGACATCAAGAGATGACACTACGCGTCACAATGGCCGAGGGCGGGCCAATGCCTTTCGCGTTTGACTTA
GTGTCACACGTGTTCTGTTACGGCCACAGAGTATTTACTAAATATCCAGAAGAGATACCAGACTATTTCA
AACAAGCATTTCCTGAAGGCCTGTCATGGGAAAGGTCGTTGGAGTTCGAAGATGGTGGGTCCGCTTCAGT
CAGTGCGCATATAAGCCTTAGAGGAAACACCTTCTACCACAAATCCAAATTTACTGGGGTTAACTTTCCT
GCCGATGGTCCTATCATGCAAAACCAAAGTGTTGATTGGGAGCCATCAACCGAGAAAATTACTGCCAGCG
ACGGAGTTCTGAAGGGTGATGTTACGATGTACCTAAAACTTGAAGGAGGCGGCAATCACAAATGCCAAAT
GAAGACTACTTACAAGGCGGCAAAAGAGATTCTTGAAATGCCAGGAGACCATTACATCGGCCATCGCCTC
GTCAGGAAAACCGAAGGCAACATTACTGAGCAGGTAGAAGATGCAGTAGCTCATAGCTAAGCGGCCGCGA
CTCTAGATCATAATCAGCCATACCACATTTGTAGAGGTTTTACTTGCTTTAAAAAACCTCCCACACCTCC
CCCTGAACCTGAAACATAAAATGAATGCAATTGTTGTTGTTAACTTGTTTATTGCAGCTTATAATGGTTA
CAAATAAAGCAATAGCATCACAAATTTCACAAATAAAGCATTTTTTTCACTGCATTCTAGTTGTGGTTTG
TCCAAACTCATCAATGTATCTTAAGGCGTAAATTGTAAGCGTTAATATTTTGTTAAAATTCGCGTTAAAT
TTTTGTTAAATCAGCTCATTTTTTAACCAATAGGCCGAAATCGGCAAAATCCCTTATAAATCAAAAGAAT
AGACCGAGATAGGGT
[37 nt withheld, positions 2606-2642]
AAAGAACGTGGACTCCAACGTCAAAGG
[49 nt withheld, positions 2670-2718]
T
[91 nt withheld, positions 2720-2810]
G
[124 nt withheld, positions 2812-2935]
CAGGTGGCACTTTTCGGGGAAATGTGCGCGGAACCCCTATTTGTTTATTTTTCTAAATACATTCAAATAT
GTATCCGCTCATGAGACAATAACCCTGATAAATGCTTCAATAATATTGAAAAAGGAAGAGTCCTGAGGCG
GAAAGAACCAGCTGTGGAATGTGTGTCAGTTAGGGTGTGGAAAGTCCCCAGGCTCCCCAGCAGGCAGAAG
TATGCAAAGCATGCATCTCAATTAGTCAGCAACCAGGTGTGGAAAGTCCCCAGGCTCCCCAGCAGGCAGA
AGTATGCAAAGCATGCATCTCAATTAGTCAGCAACCATAGTCCCGCCCCTAACTCCGCCCATCCCGCCCC
TAACTCCGCCCAGTTCCGCCCATTCTCCGCCCCATGGCTGACTAATTTTTTTTATTTATGCAGAGGCCGA
GGCCGCCTCGGCCTCTGAGCTATTCCAGAAGTAGTGAGGAGGCTTTTTTGGAGGCCTAGGCTTTTGCAAA
GATCGATCAAGAGACAGGATGAGGATCGTTTCGCATGATTGAACAAGATGGATTGCACGCAGGTTCTCCG
GCCGCTTGGGTGGAGAGGCTATTCGGCTATGACTGGGCACAACAGACAATCGGCTGCTCTGATGCCGCCG
TGTTCCGGCTGTCAGCGCAGGGGCGCCCGGTTCTTTTTGTCAAGACCGACCTGTCCGGTGCCCTGAATGA
ACTGCAAGACGAGGCAGCGCGGCTATCGTGGCTGGCCACGACGGGCGTTCCTTGCGCAGCTGTGCTCGAC
GTTGTCACTGAAGCGGGAAGGGACTGGCTGCTATTGGGCGAAGTGCCGGGGCAGGATCTCCTGTCATCTC
ACCTTGCTCCTGCCGAGAAAGTATCCATCATGGCTGATGCAATGCGGCGGCTGCATACGCTTGATCCGGC
TACCTGCCCATTCGACCACCAAGCGAAACATCGCATCGAGCGAGCACGTACTCGGATGGAAGCCGGTCTT
GTCGATCAGGATGATCTGGACGAAGAGCATCAGGGGCTCGCGCCAGCCGAACTGTTCGCCAGGCTCAAGG
CGAGCATGCCCGACGGCGAGGATCTCGTCGTGACCCATGGCGATGCCTGCTTGCCGAATATCATGGTGGA
AAATGGCCGCTTTTCTGGATTCATCGACTGTGGCCGGCTGGGTGTGGCGGACCGCTATCAGGACATAGCG
TTGGCTACCCGTGATATTGCTGAAGAGCTTGGCGGCGAATGGGCTGACCGCTTCCTCGTGCTTTACGGTA
TCGCCGCTCCCGATTCGCAGCGCATCGCCTTCTATCGCCTTCTTGACGAGTTCTTCTGAGCGGGACTCTG
GGGTTCGAAATGACCGACCAAGCGACGCCCAACCTGCCATCACGAGATTTCGATTCCACCGCCGCCTTCT
ATGAAAGGTTGGGCTTCGGAATCGTTTTCCGGGACGCCGGCTGGATGATCCTCCAGCGCGGGGATCTCAT
GCTGGAGTTCTTCGCCCACCCTAGGGGGAGGCTAACTGAAACACGGAAGGAGACAATACCGGAAGGAACC
CGCGCTATGACGGCAATAAAAAGACAGAATAAAACGCACGGTGTTGGGTCGTTTGTTCATAAACGCGGGG
TTCGGTCCCAGGGCTGGCACTCTGTCGATACCCCACCGAGACCCCATTGGGGCCAATACGCCCGCGTTTC
TTCCTTTTCCCCACCCCACCCCCCAAGTTCGGGTGAAGGCCCAGGGCTCGCAGCCAACGTCGGGGCGGCA
GGCCCTGCCATAGCCTCAGGTTACTCATATATACTTTAGATTGATTTAAAACTTCATTTTTAATTTAAAA
GGATCTAGGTGAAGATCCTTTTTGATAATCTCATGACCAAAATCCCTTAACGTGAGTTTTCGTTCCACTG
AGCGTCAGACCCCGTAGAAAAGATCAAAGGATCTTCTTGAGATCCTTTTTTTCTGCGCGTAATCTGCTGC
TTGCAAACAAAAAAACCACCGCTACCAGCGGTGGTTTGTTTGCCGGATCAAGAGCTACCAACTCTTTTTC
CGAAGGTAACTGGCTTCAGCAGAGCGCAGATACCAAATACTGTTCTTCTAGTGTAGCCGTAGTTAGGCCA
CCACTTCAAGAACTCTGTAGCACCGCCTACATACCTCGCTCTGCTAATCCTGTTACCAGTGGCTGCTGCC
AGTGGCGATAAGTCGTGTCTTACCGGGTTGGACTCAAGACGATAGTTACCGGATAAGGCGCAGCGGTCGG
GCTGAACGGGGGGTTCGTGCACACAGCCCAGCTTGGAGCGAACGACCTACACCGAACTGAGATACCTACA
GCGTGAGCTATGAGAAAGCGCCACGCTTCCCGAAGGGAGAAAGGCGGACAGGTATCCGGTAAGCGGCAGG
GTCGGAACAGGAGAGCGCACGAGGGAGCTTCCAGGGGGAAACGCCTGGTATCTTTATAGTCCTGTCGGGT
TTCGCCACCTCTGACTTGAGCGTCGATTTTTGTGATGCTCGTCAGGGGGGCGGAGCCTATGGAAAAACGC
CAGCAACGCGGCCTTTTTACGGTTCCTGGCCTTTTGCTGGCCTTTTGCTCA
Features (pLannotate 1.2.2; 16 found; start..end, strand, type, name):
      1..51      +  rep_origin     RSF ori (fragment): Plasmids containing the RSF 1030 origin of replication can be propagated in E. coli cells that contain additional plasmids with compatible origins.
    119..422     +  enhancer       CMV enhancer: human cytomegalovirus immediate early enhancer
    423..626     +  promoter       CMV promoter: human cytomegalovirus (CMV) immediate early promoter
    649..702     +  misc_feature   MCS (fragment): multiple cloning site
    710..1552    +  CDS            MAPRE3: MARE3_HUMAN - Experimental evidence at protein level: Swiss-Prot protein existence level 1. Plus-end tracking protein (+TIP) that binds to the plus-end of microtubules and regulates the dynamics of the microtubule cytoskeleton. Promotes microtubule growth. May be involved in spindle function by stabilizing microtubules and anchoring them at centrosomes. Also acts as a regulator of minus-end microtubule organization: interacts with the complex formed by AKAP9 and PDE4DIP, leading to recruit CAMSAP2 to the Golgi apparatus, thereby tethering non- centrosomal minus-end microtubules to the Golgi, a
   1574..2227    +  CDS            mKO2: mKO2 is a basic (constitutively fluorescent) orange fluorescent protein published in 2008, derived from Verrillofungia concinna. It has moderate acid sensitivity.
   2246..2329    +  CDS            large T antigen (fragment): large T antigen from SV40 (simian virus 40)
   2352..2473    +  polyA_signal   SV40 poly(A) signal: SV40 polyadenylation signal
   2507..2935    -  rep_origin     f1 ori (sequence partly withheld): f1 bacteriophage origin of replication; arrow indicates direction of (+) strand synthesis
   2962..3066    +  promoter       AmpR promoter: bla
   3068..3425    +  promoter       SV40 promoter: SV40 enhancer and early promoter
   3460..4254    +  CDS            NeoR/KanR: aminoglycoside phosphotransferase from Tn5; aph(3')-II (or nptII); confers resistance to neomycin, kanamycin, and G418 (Geneticin®)
   4275..4427    +  CDS            ble (fragment): BLE_KLEPN - Experimental evidence at protein level: Swiss-Prot protein existence level 1. Binding protein with a strong affinity to the bleomycin family of antibiotics. Binds to CL990; an antimitotic-antibiotic compound. From Klebsiella pneumoniae.
   4486..4533    +  polyA_signal   HSV TK poly(A) signal: herpes simplex virus thymidine kinase polyadenylation signal (Cole and Stacy, 1985)
   4624..4640    -  polyA_signal   bGH poly(A) signal (fragment): bovine growth hormone polyadenylation signal
   4862..5450    +  rep_origin     ori: high-copy-number ColE1/pMB1/pBR322/pUC origin of replication
