[The description below was written by a language model from this plasmid's Addgene catalogue record and pLannotate feature annotations shown in this document.]
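Description:
mKO2-EB3-7 is a mammalian expression plasmid that produces human EB3 (MAPRE3), a microtubule plus-end tracking protein, fused to the orange fluorescent protein mKO2. The sequenced record is about 5.5 kb. The backbone has the layout of a standard N1-type fluorescent protein fusion vector. A high-copy ColE1/pUC-type origin supports propagation in E. coli, and an f1 origin is also present. A single NeoR/KanR (Tn5 aminoglycoside phosphotransferase) cassette sits behind tandem bacterial (bla-type) and SV40 early promoters and is terminated by the HSV TK polyadenylation signal. This arrangement gives kanamycin resistance in bacteria and G418 selection in mammalian cells.

In the expression cassette, the human CMV immediate-early enhancer and promoter drive the MAPRE3 coding sequence, which lies just downstream of residual multiple cloning site sequence. A short linker region follows, then the mKO2 open reading frame, so the fluorescent protein is attached to the C terminus of EB3. Transcripts are terminated by the SV40 poly(A) signal. The short "large T antigen", "ble", "bGH poly(A)" and "RSF ori" fragments in the automated annotation are most likely partial matches to backbone sequence rather than functional elements.

Because EB3 binds growing microtubule plus ends, the fusion is intended as a localization marker for microtubule ends in mammalian cells. It is imaged through mKO2 fluorescence, with recorded excitation at 551 nm and emission at 565 nm. The record does not state the cloning method.
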