Addgene plasmid #57871: mKO2-EB3-7
Purpose: Localization: MT End Binding Protein, Excitation: 551, Emission: 565
Depositing lab: Michael Davidson. Depositing organization: Florida State University, Tallahassee.
Backbone
  Vector backbone: mKO2
  Backbone size w/o insert (bp): 4750
  Vector type: Mammalian Expression
  Selectable markers: Neomycin (select with G418)
Growth in bacteria
  Bacterial resistance: Kanamycin, 50 μg/mL
  Growth temperature: 37°C
  Growth strain: DH5alpha
  Copy number: High Copy
Gene/Insert
  Gene/Insert name: EB3 (alt name: NM_012326.2)
  Species: H. sapiens (human)
  GenBank ID: EB3
  Entrez Gene: MAPRE3 (a.k.a. EB3, EBF3, EBF3-S, RP3)
  Promoter: CMV
  Tag / fusion protein: mKO2 (C terminal on insert)
  Cloning method: Unknown
  Sequencing primers: 5′ CMV-F; 3′ SV40pA-R
Terms and licenses: Academic/Nonprofit Terms; Industry Terms: Not Available to Industry
Depositor comments: . Excitation = 551; Emission = 565
How to cite: mKO2-EB3-7 was a gift from Michael Davidson (Addgene plasmid # 57871 ; http://n2t.net/addgene:57871 ; RRID:Addgene_57871)
