>Addgene plasmid #57871 | mKO2-EB3-7 | depositor partial sequence | sequence record 89023 | insert sequence
GACTCAGATCTCGAGCTCAAGCTTCGAATTCTGCAGTCGACTGCCACCATGGCCGTCAATGTGTACTCCA
CATCTGTGACCAGTGAAAATCTGAGTCGCCATGATATGCTTGCATGGGTCAACGACTCCCTGCACCTCAA
CTATACCAAGATAGAACAGCTTTGTTCAGGGGCAGCCTACTGCCAGTTCATGGACATGCTCTTCCCCGGC
TGTGTGCACTTGAGGAAAGTGAAGTTCCAGGCCAAACTAGAGCATGAATACATCCACAACTTCAAGGTGC
TGCAAGCAGCTTTCAAGAAGATGGGTGTTGACAAAATCATTCCTGTAGAGAAATTAGTGAAAGGAAAATT
CCAAGATAATTTTGAGTTTATTCAGTGGTTTAAGAAATTCTTTGACGCAAACTATGATGGAAAGGATTAC
AACCCTCTGCTGGCGCGGCAGGGCCAGGACGTAGCGCCACCTCCTAACCCAGGTGATCAGATCTTCAACA
AATCCAAGAAACTCATTGGCACAGCAGTTCCACAGAGGACGTCCCCCACAGGCCCAAAAAACATGCAGAC
CTCTGGCCGGCTGAGCAATGTGGCCCCCCCCTGCATTCTCCGGAAGAATCCTCCATCAGCCCGAAATGGC
GGCCATGAGACTGATGCCCAAATTCTTGAACTCAACCAACAGCTGGTGGACTTGAAGCTGACAGTGGATG
GGCTGGAGAAGGAACGTGACTTCTACTTCAGCAAACTTCGTGACATCGAGCTCATCTGCCAGGAGCATGA
AAGTGAAAACAGCCCTGTTATCTCAGGCATCATTGGCATCCTCTATGCCACAGAGGAAGGATTCGCACCC
CCTGAGGACGATGAGATTGAAGAGCATCAACAAGAAGACCAGGACGAGTACCTGGATCCACCGGTCGCCA
CCATGGTGAGTGTGATTAAACCAGAGATGAAGATGAGGTACTACATGGACGGCTCCGTCAATGGGCATGA
GTTCACAATTGAAGGTGAAGGCACAGGCAGACCTTACGAGGGACATCAAGAGATGACACTACGCGTCACA
ATGGCCGAGGGCGGGCCAATGCCTTTCGCGTTTGACTTAGTGTCACACGTGTTCTGTTACGGCCACAGAG
TATTTACTAAATATCCAGAAGAGATACCAGACTATTTCAAACAAGCATTTCCTGAAGGCCTGTCATGGGA
AAGGTCGTTGGAGTTCGAAGATGGTGGGTCCGCTTCAGTCAGTGCGCATATAAGCCTTAGAGGAAACACC
TTCTACCACAAATCCAAATTTACTGGGGTTAACTTTCCTGCCGATGGTCCTATCATGCAAAACCAAAGTG
TTGATTGGGAGCCATCAACCGAGAAAATTACTGCCAGCGACGGAGTTCTGAAGGGTGATGTTACGATGTA
CCTAAAACTTGAAGGAGGCGGCAATCACAAATGCCAAATGAAGACTACTTACAAGGCGGCAAAAGAGATT
CTTGAAATGCCAGGAGACCATTACATCGGCCATCGCCTCGTCAGGAAAACCGAAGGCAACATTACTGAGC
AGGTAGAAGATGCAGTAGCTCATAGCTAAGCGGCCGCGACTCTAGATCATAATCAGCCATACCACATTGA
G
